Addgene plasmid #177753: pAAV9-hSyn-iCytSnFR_PM
Purpose: Develop a family of genetically encoded fluorescent biosensors for nicotinic agonists, termed iDrugSnFRs, thus enabling optical subcellular pharmacokinetics for nicotinic agonists
Depositing lab: Henry Lester. Depositing organization: California Institute of Technology. Publication: Fluorescence activation mechanism and imaging of drug permeation with new sensors for smoking-cessation ligands. Nichols AL, Blumenfeld Z, Fan C, Luebbert L, Blom AE, Cohen BN, Marvin JS, Borden PM, Kim CH, Muthusamy AK, Shivange AV, Knox HJ, Campello HR, Wang JH, Dougherty DA, Looger LL, Gallagher T, Rees DC, Lester HA. eLife. 2022 Jan 4;11. pii: 74648. doi: 10.7554/eLife.74648. PubMed 34982029.
Backbone
  Vector backbone: pAAV9-hSyn
  Backbone manufacturer: Penn Vector Core
  Backbone size w/o insert (bp): 5005
  Vector type: AAV
Growth in bacteria
  Bacterial resistance: Ampicillin, 100 μg/mL
  Growth temperature: 30°C
  Growth strain: NEB Stable
  Copy number: Low Copy
Gene/Insert
  Gene/Insert name: pAAV9-hSyn-iCytSnFR_PM
  Species: Synthetic
  Insert size (bp): 1827
  Promoter: hSyn
  Cloning method: Restriction Enzyme; 5′ cloning site EcoRI (not destroyed); 3′ cloning site HindIII (not destroyed)
  Sequencing primers: 5′ Custom hSyn For seq; 3′ WPRE Reverse
Terms and licenses: Academic/Nonprofit Terms; Industry Terms: Not Available to Industry
Depositor comments: Read the preprint at bioRxiv: https://www.biorxiv.org/content/10.1101/2021.10.04.463082v3.
How to cite: pAAV9-hSyn-iCytSnFR_PM was a gift from Henry Lester (Addgene plasmid # 177753 ; http://n2t.net/addgene:177753 ; RRID:Addgene_177753)
