[The description below was written by a language model from this plasmid's Addgene catalogue record and pLannotate feature annotations shown in this document.]
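Description:
pAAV9-hSyn-iCytSnFR_PM is an AAV transfer plasmid built on the pAAV9-hSyn backbone for neuron-directed expression of a synthetic, genetically encoded fluorescent biosensor. It belongs to the iDrugSnFR family, developed to report nicotinic agonists optically and so allow subcellular pharmacokinetic measurements of these drugs. The associated work concerns smoking-cessation ligands, and the sensor name suggests cytisine as the target, although the record does not state the ligand explicitly. In bacteria the plasmid carries a ColE1/pUC-type origin, an f1 origin and an ampicillin resistance gene with its bla promoter. The catalogue lists it as low copy and propagated in a recombination-deficient strain, which is a common precaution for keeping the repeat-rich ITRs intact.

The expression cassette lies between two AAV2 inverted terminal repeats (one annotated only as a fragment), which provide the signals for replication and packaging of the genome into AAV particles. The human synapsin I promoter drives neuron-specific transcription of the roughly 1.8 kb insert, cloned between EcoRI and HindIII. The open reading frame begins with a mouse Igκ leader peptide and ends with a PDGFRβ transmembrane domain, an arrangement that routes the protein through the secretory pathway and anchors it at the plasma membrane, consistent with the "_PM" suffix. A GFP-derived fluorescent module is annotated inside the coding region. The flanking unannotated stretches presumably encode the ligand-binding portion of the sensor, but the feature table does not identify them. Downstream, a WPRE enhances transcript stability and expression, and an SV40 polyadenylation signal terminates the message. The short lacZα, lacI and large T antigen fragments are backbone remnants. The sequenced record of 6,136 nt is somewhat shorter than the sum of the catalogued backbone and insert sizes.
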