Features (pLannotate 1.2.2; 16 found; start..end, strand, type, name):
      9..78      -  CDS            lacZα (fragment): LacZα fragment of β-galactosidase; lacZ fragment
     73..205     -  repeat_region  AAV2 ITR (fragment): inverted terminal repeat of adeno-associated virus serotype 2 inverted
    287..734     +  promoter       hSyn promoter: human synapsin I promoter; confers neuron-specific expression (Kügler et al., 2003)
    761..823     +  sig_peptide    Igκ leader: leader sequence from mouse immunoglobulin κ light chain
   1067..1786    +  CDS            cEGFP: cEGFP is a basic (constitutively fluorescent) green fluorescent protein published in 2008, derived from Aequorea victoria.
   2432..2555    +  CDS            PDGFRβ TM domain (fragment): transmembrane domain from platelet derived growth factor receptor beta
   2649..3237    +  misc_feature   WPRE: woodchuck hepatitis virus posttranscriptional regulatory element
   3238..3257    +  misc_feature   MCS (fragment): pBluescript multiple cloning site
   3286..3407    -  polyA_signal   SV40 poly(A) signal: SV40 polyadenylation signal
   3430..3498    -  CDS            large T antigen (fragment): large T antigen from SV40 (simian virus 40)
   3569..3702    +  repeat_region  AAV2 ITR: inverted terminal repeat of adeno-associated virus serotype 2 inverted
   3696..3752    -  CDS            lacI (fragment): lac repressor; lacI; The lac repressor binds to the lac operator to inhibit transcription in E. coli. This inhibition can be relieved by adding lactose or isopropyl-β-D-thiogalactopyranoside (IPTG).
   3935..4523    -  rep_origin     ori: high-copy-number ColE1/pMB1/pBR322/pUC origin of replication
   4694..5554    -  CDS            AmpR: β-lactamase; bla; confers resistance to ampicillin, carbenicillin, and related antibiotics
   5555..5659    -  promoter       AmpR promoter: bla
   5712..4       -  rep_origin     f1 ori (across the origin) (sequence partly withheld): f1 bacteriophage origin of replication; arrow indicates direction of (+) strand synthesis
>Addgene plasmid #177753 | pAAV9-hSyn-iCytSnFR_PM | addgene full sequence | sequence record 349748 | Addgene NGS Result
GCGTCCCATTCGCCATTCAGGCTGCGCAACTGTTGGGAAGGGCGATCGGTGCGGGCCTCTTCGCTATTAC
GCCAGCTGCGCGCTCGCTCGCTCACTGAGGCCGCCCGGGCAAAGCCCGGGCGTCGGGCGACCTTTGGTCG
CCCGGCCTCAGTGAGCGAGCGAGCGCGCAGAGAGGGAGTGGCCAACTCCATCACTAGGGGTTCCTTGTAG
TTAATGATTAACCCGCCATGCTACTTATCTACGTAGCCATGCTCTAGGAAGATCTCTGCAGAGGGCCCTG
CGTATGAGTGCAAGTGGGTTTTAGGACCAGGATGAGGCGGGGTGGGGGTGCCTACCTGACGACCGACCCC
GACCCACTGGACAAGCACCCAACCCCCATTCCCCAAATTGCGCATCCCCTATCAGAGAGGGGGAGGGGAA
ACAGGATGCGGCGAGGCGCGTGCGCACTGCCAGCTTCAGCACCGCGGACAGTGCCTTCGCCCCCGCCTGG
CGGCGCGCGCCACCGCCGCCTCAGCACTGAAGGCGCGCTGACGTCACTCGCCGGTCCCCCGCAAACTCCC
CTTCCCGGCCACCTTGGTCGCGTCCGCGCCGCCGCCGGCCCAGCCGGACCGCACCACGCGAGGCGCGAGA
TAGGGGGGCACGGGCGCGACCATCTGCGCTGCGGCGCCGGCGACTCAGCGCTGCCTCAGTCTGCGGTGGG
CAGCGGAGGAGTCGTGTCGTGCCTGAGAGCGCAGTCGAATTCGGCTTGGGGATATCCACCATGGAGACAG
ACACACTCCTGCTATGGGTACTGCTGCTCTGGGTTCCAGGTTCCACTGGTGACAGATCTGCGAACGACAC
CGTAGTTGTGGGCTCGATCATCTTTACAGAAGGGATTATCGTCGCAAACATGGTGGCAGAGATGATTGAG
GCGCATACAGACCTTAAGGTGGTTCGCAAACTGAACCTTGGCGGGTACAACGTTAACTTTGAAGCCATTA
AACGCGGAGGTGCGAATAATGGTATTGACATTTACGTGGAGTACACTGGGCACGGTCTTGTGGATATTCT
GGGGTTCCCGGAGCCGAACGTCTATATCACCGCCGACAAGCAGAAGAACGGCATCAAGGCGAACTTCAAG
ATCCGCCACAACGTGGAGGACGGCAGCGTGCAGCTCGCCGACCACTACCAGCAGAACACCCCCATCGGCG
ACGGCCCCGTGCTGCTGCCCGACAACCACTACCTGAGCACCCAGTCCGTGCTGAGCAAAGACCCCAACGA
GAAGCGCGATCACATGGTCCTGCTGGAGTTCGTGACCGCCGCCGGGATCACTCTCGGCATGGACGAGCTG
TACAAGGGCGGTACCGGAGGGAGCATGAGCAAGGGCGAGGAGCTGTTCACCGGGGTGGTGCCCATCCTGG
TCGAGCTGGACGGCGACGTAAACGGCCACAAGTTCAGCGTGCGCGGCGAGGGCGAGGGCGATGCCACCAA
CGGCAAGCTGACCCTGAAGTTCATCTGCACCACCGGCAAGCTGCCCGTGCCCTGGCCCACCCTCGTGACC
ACCCTGACCTACGGCGTGCAGTGCTTCAGCCGCTACCCCGACCACATGAAGCAGCACGACTTCTTCAAGT
CCGCCATGCCCGAAGGCTACGTCCAGGAGCGCACCATCAGCTTCAAGGACGACGGCACCTACAAGACCCG
CGCCGAGGTGAAGTTCGAGGGCGACACCCTGGTGAACCGCATCGAGCTGAAGGGCATCGACTTCAAGGAG
GACGGCAACATCCTGGGGCACAAGCTGGAGTACAACTTTCCGCCGCCCGCGACTACTGATCCAGAAGGTG
CATACGAAACCGTGAAGAAGGAGTACAAACGTAAATGGAATATTGTATGGCTCAAACCACTGGGATTCAA
CAATACGTATACGCTTACCGTTAAAGACGAACTGGCGAAACAGTATAACCTTAAAACCTTCAGTGACTTA
GCGAAAATCTCGGATAAGCTGATTCTGGGTGCAACGATGTGGTTTTTAGAAGGGCCCGATGGTTACCCAG
GCCTGCAAAAACTGTACAATTTCAAATTCAAGCACACCAAAAGCATGGACATGGGTATTCGCTATACCGC
CATTGATAATAACGAAGTTCAGGTAATTGATGCCTGGGCCACTGATGGCTTGCTGGTGAGCCACAAATTA
AAAATTCTGGAGGATGATAAAGCGTTCTTCCCGCCGTATTATGCTGCCCCCATCATCCGTCAGGATGTCT
TAGATAAGCATCCTGAACTGAAGGACGTGCTGAACAAACTCGCGAATCAAATTTCACTGGAAGAAATGCA
GAAACTGAATTACAAGGTGGACGGTGAGGGTCAGGACCCAGCGAAAGTAGCTAAGGAGTTTTTGAAAGAG
AAAGGTTTAATTACGCGTGAACAAAAACTCATCTCAGAAGAGGATCTGAATGCTGTGGGCCAGGACACGC
AGGAGGTCATCGTGGTGCCACACTCCTTGCCCTTTAAGGTGGTGGTGATCTCAGCCATCCTGGCCCTGGT
GGTGCTCACCATCATCTCCCTTATCATCCTCATCAAATACTTGCAGAAGAGGCGGGAAAGGCGACGCCAG
GAGAACGCTAACTCCTTTTGCTATGAAAATGAGGTAGCCCTGTAGGCGGCCTATCGATAATCAACCTCTG
GATTACAAAATTTGTGAAAGATTGACTGGTATTCTTAACTATGTTGCTCCTTTTACGCTATGTGGATACG
CTGCTTTAATGCCTTTGTATCATGCTATTGCTTCCCGTATGGCTTTCATTTTCTCCTCCTTGTATAAATC
CTGGTTGCTGTCTCTTTATGAGGAGTTGTGGCCCGTTGTCAGGCAACGTGGCGTGGTGTGCACTGTGTTT
GCTGACGCAACCCCCACTGGTTGGGGCATTGCCACCACCTGTCAGCTCCTTTCCGGGACTTTCGCTTTCC
CCCTCCCTATTGCCACGGCGGAACTCATCGCCGCCTGCCTTGCCCGCTGCTGGACAGGGGCTCGGCTGTT
GGGCACTGACAATTCCGTGGTGTTGTCGGGGAAATCATCGTCCTTTCCTTGGCTGCTCGCCTGTGTTGCC
ACCTGGATTCTGCGCGGGACGTCCTTCTGCTACGTCCCTTCGGCCCTCAATCCAGCGGACCTTCCTTCCC
GCGGCCTGCTGCCGGCTCTGCGGCCTCTTCCGCGTCTTCGCCTTCGCCCTCAGACGAGTCGGATCTCCCT
TTGGGCCGCCTCCCCGCATCGATACCGTCGACCTCGACCCGGGCGGCCGCTTCGAGCAGACATGATAAGA
TACATTGATGAGTTTGGACAAACCACAACTAGAATGCAGTGAAAAAAATGCTTTATTTGTGAAATTTGTG
ATGCTATTGCTTTATTTGTAACCATTATAAGCTGCAATAAACAAGTTAACAACAACAATTGCATTCATTT
TATGTTTCAGGTTCAGGGGGAGATGTGGGAGGTTTTTTAAAGCAAGTAAAACCTCTACAAATGTGGTAAA
ATCGATAAGGATCTTCCTAGAGCATGGCTACGTAGATAAGTAGCATGGCGGGTTAATCATTAACTACAAG
GAACCCCTAGTGATGGAGTTGGCCACTCCCTCTCTGCGCGCTCGCTCGCTCACTGAGGCCGGGCGACCAA
AGGTCGCCCGACGCCCGGGCTTTGCCCGGGCGGCCTCAGTGAGCGAGCGAGCGCGCAGCTGCATTAATGA
ATCGGCCAACGCGCGGGGAGAGGCGGTTTGCGTATTGGGCGCTCTTCCGCTTCCTCGCTCACTGACTCGC
TGCGCTCGGTCGTTCGGCTGCGGCGAGCGGTATCAGCTCACTCAAAGGCGGTAATACGGTTATCCACAGA
ATCAGGGGATAACGCAGGAAAGAACATGTGAGCAAAAGGCCAGCAAAAGGCCAGGAACCGTAAAAAGGCC
GCGTTGCTGGCGTTTTTCCATAGGCTCCGCCCCCCTGACGAGCATCACAAAAATCGACGCTCAAGTCAGA
GGTGGCGAAACCCGACAGGACTATAAAGATACCAGGCGTTTCCCCCTGGAAGCTCCCTCGTGCGCTCTCC
TGTTCCGACCCTGCCGCTTACCGGATACCTGTCCGCCTTTCTCCCTTCGGGAAGCGTGGCGCTTTCTCAT
AGCTCACGCTGTAGGTATCTCAGTTCGGTGTAGGTCGTTCGCTCCAAGCTGGGCTGTGTGCACGAACCCC
CCGTTCAGCCCGACCGCTGCGCCTTATCCGGTAACTATCGTCTTGAGTCCAACCCGGTAAGACACGACTT
ATCGCCACTGGCAGCAGCCACTGGTAACAGGATTAGCAGAGCGAGGTATGTAGGCGGTGCTACAGAGTTC
TTGAAGTGGTGGCCTAACTACGGCTACACTAGAAGAACAGTATTTGGTATCTGCGCTCTGCTGAAGCCAG
TTACCTTCGGAAAAAGAGTTGGTAGCTCTTGATCCGGCAAACAAACCACCGCTGGTAGCGGTGGTTTTTT
TGTTTGCAAGCAGCAGATTACGCGCAGAAAAAAAGGATCTCAAGAAGATCCTTTGATCTTTTCTACGGGG
TCTGACGCTCAGTGGAACGAAAACTCACGTTAAGGGATTTTGGTCATGAGATTATCAAAAAGGATCTTCA
CCTAGATCCTTTTAAATTAAAAATGAAGTTTTAAATCAATCTAAAGTATATATGAGTAAACTTGGTCTGA
CAGTTACCAATGCTTAATCAGTGAGGCACCTATCTCAGCGATCTGTCTATTTCGTTCATCCATAGTTGCC
TGACTCCCCGTCGTGTAGATAACTACGATACGGGAGGGCTTACCATCTGGCCCCAGTGCTGCAATGATAC
CGCGAGACCCACGCTCACCGGCTCCAGATTTATCAGCAATAAACCAGCCAGCCGGAAGGGCCGAGCGCAG
AAGTGGTCCTGCAACTTTATCCGCCTCCATCCAGTCTATTAATTGTTGCCGGGAAGCTAGAGTAAGTAGT
TCGCCAGTTAATAGTTTGCGCAACGTTGTTGCCATTGCTACAGGCATCGTGGTGTCACGCTCGTCGTTTG
GTATGGCTTCATTCAGCTCCGGTTCCCAACGATCAAGGCGAGTTACATGATCCCCCATGTTGTGCAAAAA
AGCGGTTAGCTCCTTCGGTCCTCCGATCGTTGTCAGAAGTAAGTTGGCCGCAGTGTTATCACTCATGGTT
ATGGCAGCACTGCATAATTCTCTTACTGTCATGCCATCCGTAAGATGCTTTTCTGTGACTGGTGAGTACT
CAACCAAGTCATTCTGAGAATAGTGTATGCGGCGACCGAGTTGCTCTTGCCCGGCGTCAATACGGGATAA
TACCGCGCCACATAGCAGAACTTTAAAAGTGCTCATCATTGGAAAACGTTCTTCGGGGCGAAAACTCTCA
AGGATCTTACCGCTGTTGAGATCCAGTTCGATGTAACCCACTCGTGCACCCAACTGATCTTCAGCATCTT
TTACTTTCACCAGCGTTTCTGGGTGAGCAAAAACAGGAAGGCAAAATGCCGCAAAAAAGGGAATAAGGGC
GACACGGAAATGTTGAATACTCATACTCTTCCTTTTTCAATATTATTGAAGCATTTATCAGGGTTATTGT
CTCATGAGCGGATACATATTTGAATGTATTTAGAAAAATAAACAAATAGGGGTTCCGCGCACATTTCCCC
GAAAAGTGCCACCTAAATTGTAAGCGTTAATATTTTGTTAAAATTCGCGTTAAATTTTTGTTAAATCAGC
TCATTTTTTAACCAATAGGCCGAAATCGGCAAAATCCCTTATAAATCAAAAGAATAGACCGAGATAGGGT
[37 nt withheld, positions 5811-5847]
AAAGAACGTGGACTCCAACGTCAAAGG
[49 nt withheld, positions 5875-5923]
T
[91 nt withheld, positions 5925-6015]
G
[120 nt withheld, positions 6017-6136]
